>Addgene plasmid #136026 | psiCHECK3-EIF3B-Unstructured | addgene full sequence | sequence record 270191 | Addgene NGS Result
GTTAGGTACCTTCTGAGGCGGAAAGAACCAGCTGTGGAATGTGTGTCAGTTAGGGTGTGGAAAGTCCCCA
GGCTCCCCAGCAGGCAGAAGTATGCAAAGCATGCATCTCAATTAGTCAGCAACCAGGTGTGGAAAGTCCC
CAGGCTCCCCAGCAGGCAGAAGTATGCAAAGCATGCATCTCAATTAGTCAGCAACCATAGTCCCGCCCCT
AACTCCGCCCATCCCGCCCCTAACTCCGCCCAGTTCCGCCCATTCTCCGCCCCATGGCTGACTAATTTTT
TTTATTTATGCAGAGGCCGAGGCCGCCTCGGCCTCTGAGCTATTCCAGAAGTAGTGAGGAGGCTTTTTTG
GAGGCCTAGGCTTTTGCAAAAAGCTTGATTCTTCTGACACAACAGTCTCGAACTTAAGCTGCAGAAGTTG
GTCGTGAGGCACTGGGCAGGTAAGTATCAAGGTTACAAGACAGGTTTAAGGAGACCAATAGAAACTGGGC
TTGTCGAGACAGAGAAGACTCTTGCGTTTCTGATAGGCACCTATTGGTCTTACTGACATCCACTTTGCCT
TTCTCTCCACAGGTGTCCACTCCCAGTTCAATTACAGCTCTTAAGGCTAGAGTACTTAATACGACTCACT
ATAGGCTAGCCACCATGGCTTCCAAGGTGTACGACCCCGAGCAACGCAAACGCATGATCACTGGGCCTCA
GTGGTGGGCTCGCTGCAAGCAAATGAACGTGCTGGACTCCTTCATCAACTACTATGATTCCGAGAAGCAC
GCCGAGAACGCCGTGATTTTTCTGCATGGTAACGCTGCCTCCAGCTACCTGTGGAGGCACGTCGTGCCTC
ACATCGAGCCCGTGGCTAGATGCATCATCCCTGATCTGATCGGAATGGGTAAGTCCGGCAAGAGCGGGAA
TGGCTCATATCGCCTCCTGGATCACTACAAGTACCTCACCGCTTGGTTCGAGCTGCTGAACCTTCCAAAG
AAAATCATCTTTGTGGGCCACGACTGGGGGGCTTGTCTGGCCTTTCACTACTCCTACGAGCACCAAGACA
AGATCAAGGCCATCGTCCATGCTGAGAGTGTCGTGGACGTGATCGAGTCCTGGGACGAGTGGCCTGACAT
CGAGGAGGATATCGCCCTGATCAAGAGCGAAGAGGGCGAGAAAATGGTGCTTGAGAATAACTTCTTCGTC
GAGACCATGCTCCCAAGCAAGATCATGCGGAAACTGGAGCCTGAGGAGTTCGCTGCCTACCTGGAGCCAT
TCAAGGAGAAGGGCGAGGTTAGACGGCCTACCCTCTCCTGGCCTCGCGAGATCCCTCTCGTTAAGGGAGG
CAAGCCCGACGTCGTCCAGATTGTCCGCAACTACAACGCCTACCTTCGGGCCAGCGACGATCTGCCTAAG
ATGTTCATCGAGTCCGACCCTGGGTTCTTTTCCAACGCTATTGTCGAGGGAGCTAAGAAGTTCCCTAACA
CCGAGTTCGTGAAGGTGAAGGGCCTCCACTTCAGCCAGGAGGACGCTCCAGATGAAATGGGTAAGTACAT
CAAGAGCTTCGTGGAGCGCGTGCTGAAGAACGAGCAGTAATTCTAGGCGATCGCTCGAGCCTGGAGCACT
GTGGGGACGGACTCCGCCTGCTGTTCCCGCGCTGAGCTACAGGACTCCCGAGTGTGAGCCGCGGTTCCTC
TGTTGCAGCGCAGCCGTGTGTGCTGTGGAGCCGAGGCCGTCCTGCAGGAAGCCGCGTGACTCCCGACTCC
TCCCTGTGCTCTCTGGCTCTGGACTGTGACTGCGCCTGGATTCTGCCATTGCGACACATTTTTGTGCCTT
TCAGCCCCTGGTGTCTGCAGTGGGGGATTTAAGGCACCCGCTTCCACTTCTTTCTTGTTTGGAGTTTTCT
GTTGGAACCGCCGGCGTTGGCTCCGAAGACTTAGCGACGCCACTGGCGGCACCTTCTCCTGCGCCCAGTG
ATGTTTCCACGGTGCCTGTACACAGCCGAGCAGCATTTCCGTTGAAGGACTTGCATCCCCATTGCGGGCA
GTGCTGGACGTGTCCCGGAGACCCACCGGGAGGGCACCGCCATGCCTTGTACCCCCACCGTGCAGGTTGT
GGCCGGTTTTCTCCGCAGGTTGAACATGGAAATAAAAGCAAACTTGTATGACTCGAGCCCCCCCCTACCC
TCAACCTCAAACCCCCACCAAAACCACACAACACAAACCATCCCACAAACACCCAAAACTAACCCCCACC
AACCCCAAACACCATCAGAGCTCACTCCACCCCCCCCACTACACACCTAATTTCTTCCCACTATCTCCAA
CCACTCCCTAACCATAAAACCCTCCCCACAACCTAACCAAACCACCAAAACTAGTTTAAACCTAGAGCGG
CCGCTGGCCGCAATAAAATATCTTTATTTTCATTACATCTGTGTGTTGGTTTTTTGTGTGAGGATCTAAA
TGAGTCTTCGGACCTCGCGGGGGCCGCTTAAGCGGTGGTTAGGGTTTGTCTGACGCGGGGGGAGGGGGAA
GGAACGAAACACTCTCATTCGGAGGCGGCTCGGGGTTTGGTCTTGGTGGCCACGGGCACGCAGAAGAGCG
CCGCGATCCTCTTAAGCACCCCCCCGCCCTCCGTGGAGGCGGGGGTTTGGTCGGCGGGTGGTAACTGGCG
GGCCGCTGACTCGGGCGGGTCGCGCGCCCCAGAGTGTGACCTTTTCGGTCTGCTCGCAGACCCCCGGGCG
GCGCCGCCGCGGCGGCGACGGGCTCGCTGGGTCCTAGGCTCCATGGGGACCGTATACGTGGACAGGCTCT
GGAGCATCCGCACGACTGCGGTGATATTACCGGAGACCTTCTGCGGGACGAGCCGGGTCACGCGGCTGAC
GCGGAGCGTCCGTTGGGCGACAAACACCAGGACGGGGCACAGGTACACTATCTTGTCACCCGGAGGCGCG
AGGGACTGCAGGAGCTTCAGGGAGTGGCGCAGCTGCTTCATCCCCGTGGCCCGTTGCTCGCGTTTGCTGG
CGGTGTCCCCGGAAGAAATATATTTGCATGTCTTTAGTTCTATGATGACACAAACCCCGCCCAGCGTCTT
GTCATTGGCGAATTCGAACACGCAGATGCAGTCGGGGCGGCGCGGTCCCAGGTCCACTTCGCATATTAAG
GTGACGCGTGTGGCCTCGAACACCGAGCGACCCTGCAGCGACCCGCTTAAAAGCTTGATTCTTCTGACAC
AACAGTCTCGAACTTAAGCTGCAGAAGTTGGTCGTGAGGCACTGGGCAGGTAAGTATCAAGGTTACAAGA
CAGGTTTAAGGAGACCAATAGAAACTGGGCTTGTCGAGACAGAGAAGACTCTTGCGTTTCTGATAGGCAC
CTATTGGTCTTACTGACATCCACTTTGCCTTTCTCTCCACAGGTGTCCACTCCCAGTTCAATTACAGCTC
TTAAGGCTAGAGTACTTAATACGACTCACTATAGGCTAGCAAAGCCACCATGGCCGATGCTAAGAACATT
AAGAAGGGCCCTGCTCCCTTCTACCCTCTGGAGGATGGCACCGCTGGCGAGCAGCTGCACAAGGCCATGA
AGAGGTATGCCCTGGTGCCTGGCACCATTGCCTTCACCGATGCCCACATTGAGGTGGACATCACCTATGC
CGAGTACTTCGAGATGTCTGTGCGCCTGGCCGAGGCCATGAAGAGGTACGGCCTGAACACCAACCACCGC
ATCGTGGTGTGCTCTGAGAACTCTCTGCAGTTCTTCATGCCAGTGCTGGGCGCCCTGTTCATCGGAGTGG
CCGTGGCCCCTGCTAACGACATTTACAACGAGCGCGAGCTGCTGAACAGCATGGGCATTTCTCAGCCTAC
CGTGGTGTTCGTGTCTAAGAAGGGCCTGCAGAAGATCCTGAACGTGCAGAAGAAGCTGCCTATCATCCAG
AAGATCATCATCATGGACTCTAAGACCGACTACCAGGGCTTCCAGAGCATGTACACATTCGTGACATCTC
ATCTGCCTCCTGGCTTCAACGAGTACGACTTCGTGCCAGAGTCTTTCGACAGGGACAAAACCATTGCCCT
GATCATGAACAGCTCTGGGTCTACCGGCCTGCCTAAGGGCGTGGCCCTGCCTCATCGCACCGCCTGTGTG
CGCTTCTCTCACGCCCGCGACCCTATTTTCGGCAACCAGATCATCCCCGACACCGCTATTCTGAGCGTGG
TGCCATTCCACCACGGCTTCGGCATGTTCACCACCCTGGGCTACCTGATTTGCGGCTTTCGGGTGGTGCT
GATGTACCGCTTCGAGGAGGAGCTGTTCCTGCGCAGCCTGCAAGACTACAAAATTCAGTCTGCCCTGCTG
GTGCCAACCCTGTTCAGCTTCTTCGCTAAGAGCACCCTGATCGACAAGTACGACCTGTCTAACCTGCACG
AGATTGCCTCTGGCGGCGCCCCACTGTCTAAGGAGGTGGGCGAAGCCGTGGCCAAGCGCTTTCATCTGCC
AGGCATCCGCCAGGGCTACGGCCTGACCGAGACAACCAGCGCCATTCTGATTACCCCAGAGGGCGACGAC
AAGCCTGGCGCCGTGGGCAAGGTGGTGCCATTCTTCGAGGCCAAGGTGGTGGACCTGGACACCGGCAAGA
CCCTGGGAGTGAACCAGCGCGGCGAGCTGTGTGTGCGCGGCCCTATGATTATGTCCGGCTACGTGAATAA
CCCTGAGGCCACAAACGCCCTGATCGACAAGGACGGCTGGCTGCACTCTGGCGACATTGCCTACTGGGAC
GAGGACGAGCACTTCTTCATCGTGGACCGCCTGAAGTCTCTGATCAAGTACAAGGGCTACCAGGTGGCCC
CAGCCGAGCTGGAGTCTATCCTGCTGCAGCACCCTAACATTTTCGACGCCGGAGTGGCCGGCCTGCCCGA
CGACGATGCCGGCGAGCTGCCTGCCGCCGTCGTCGTGCTGGAACACGGCAAGACCATGACCGAGAAGGAG
ATCGTGGACTATGTGGCCAGCCAGGTGACAACCGCCAAGAAGCTGCGCGGCGGAGTGGTGTTCGTGGACG
AGGTGCCCAAGGGCCTGACCGGCAAGCTGGACGCCCGCAAGATCCGCGAGATCCTGATCAAGGCTAAGAA
AGGCGGCAAGATCGCCGTGTAATGCGGCCGCTTCGAGCAGACATGATAAGATACATTGATGAGTTTGGAC
AAACCACAACTAGAATGCAGTGAAAAAAATGCTTTATTTGTGAAATTTGTGATGCTATTGCTTTATTTGT
AACCATTATAAGCTGCAATAAACAAGTTAACAACAACAATTGCATTCATTTTATGTTTCAGGTTCAGGGG
GAGGTGTGGGAGGTTTTTTAAAGCAAGTAAAACCTCTACAAATGTGGTAAAATCGATAAGGATCCAGGTG
GCACTTTTCGGGGAAATGTGCGCGGAACCCCTATTTGTTTATTTTTCTAAATACATTCAAATATGTATCC
GCTCATGAGACAATAACCCTGATAAATGCTTCAATAATATTGAAAAAGGAAGAGTATGAGTATTCAACAT
TTCCGTGTCGCCCTTATTCCCTTTTTTGCGGCATTTTGCCTTCCTGTTTTTGCTCACCCAGAAACGCTGG
TGAAAGTAAAAGATGCTGAAGATCAGTTGGGTGCACGAGTGGGTTACATCGAACTGGATCTCAACAGCGG
TAAGATCCTTGAGAGTTTTCGCCCCGAAGAACGTTTTCCAATGATGAGCACTTTTAAAGTTCTGCTATGT
GGCGCGGTATTATCCCGTATTGACGCCGGGCAAGAGCAACTCGGTCGCCGCATACACTATTCTCAGAATG
ACTTGGTTGAGTACTCACCAGTCACAGAAAAGCATCTTACGGATGGCATGACAGTAAGAGAATTATGCAG
TGCTGCCATAACCATGAGTGATAACACTGCGGCCAACTTACTTCTGACAACGATCGGAGGACCGAAGGAG
CTAACCGCTTTTTTGCACAACATGGGGGATCATGTAACTCGCCTTGATCGTTGGGAACCGGAGCTGAATG
AAGCCATACCAAACGACGAGCGTGACACCACGATGCCTGTAGCAATGGCAACAACGTTGCGCAAACTATT
AACTGGCGAACTACTTACTCTAGCTTCCCGGCAACAATTAATAGACTGGATGGAGGCGGATAAAGTTGCA
GGACCACTTCTGCGCTCGGCCCTTCCGGCTGGCTGGTTTATTGCTGATAAATCTGGAGCCGGTGAGCGTG
GGTCTCGCGGTATCATTGCAGCACTGGGGCCAGATGGTAAGCCCTCCCGTATCGTAGTTATCTACACGAC
GGGGAGTCAGGCAACTATGGATGAACGAAATAGACAGATCGCTGAGATAGGTGCCTCACTGATTAAGCAT
TGGTAACTGTCAGACCAAGTTTACTCATATATACTTTAGATTGATTTAAAACTTCATTTTTAATTTAAAA
GGATCTAGGTGAAGATCCTTTTTGATAATCTCATGACCAAAATCCCTTAACGTGAGTTTTCGTTCCACTG
AGCGTCAGACCCCGTAGAAAAGATCAAAGGATCTTCTTGAGATCCTTTTTTTCTGCGCGTAATCTGCTGC
TTGCAAACAAAAAAACCACCGCTACCAGCGGTGGTTTGTTTGCCGGATCAAGAGCTACCAACTCTTTTTC
CGAAGGTAACTGGCTTCAGCAGAGCGCAGATACCAAATACTGTTCTTCTAGTGTAGCCGTAGTTAGGCCA
CCACTTCAAGAACTCTGTAGCACCGCCTACATACCTCGCTCTGCTAATCCTGTTACCAGTGGCTGCTGCC
AGTGGCGATAAGTCGTGTCTTACCGGGTTGGACTCAAGACGATAGTTACCGGATAAGGCGCAGCGGTCGG
GCTGAACGGGGGGTTCGTGCACACAGCCCAGCTTGGAGCGAACGACCTACACCGAACTGAGATACCTACA
GCGTGAGCTATGAGAAAGCGCCACGCTTCCCGAAGGGAGAAAGGCGGACAGGTATCCGGTAAGCGGCAGG
GTCGGAACAGGAGAGCGCACGAGGGAGCTTCCAGGGGGAAACGCCTGGTATCTTTATAGTCCTGTCGGGT
TTCGCCACCTCTGACTTGAGCGTCGATTTTTGTGATGCTCGTCAGGGGGGCGGAGCCTATGGAAAAACGC
CAGCAACGCGGCCTTTTTACGGTTCCTGGCCTTTTGCTGGCCTTTTGCTCACATGGCTCGACAGATCTGC
GCAGCACCATGGCCTGAAATAACCTCTGAAAGAGGAACTTG
Features (pLannotate 1.2.2; 14 found; start..end, strand, type, name):
     13..370     +  promoter       SV40 promoter: SV40 enhancer and early promoter
    440..572     +  intron         chimeric intron: chimera between introns from human β-globin and immunoglobulin heavy chain genes
    617..635     +  promoter       T7 promoter: promoter for bacteriophage T7 RNA polymerase
    645..1580    +  CDS            hRluc: Renilla luciferase human codon-optimized
   2392..2440    +  polyA_signal   poly(A) signal: synthetic polyadenylation signal
   2449..3200    +  promoter       HSV TK promoter: herpes simplex virus thymidine kinase promoter
   3270..3402    +  intron         chimeric intron: chimera between introns from human β-globin and immunoglobulin heavy chain genes
   3447..3465    +  promoter       T7 promoter: promoter for bacteriophage T7 RNA polymerase
   3480..5132    +  CDS            luciferase: firefly luciferase; luc+; enhanced luc+ version of the luciferase gene AAS38485.1 42718124.0
   5157..5278    -  polyA_signal   SV40 poly(A) signal: SV40 polyadenylation signal
   5301..5369    -  CDS            large T antigen (fragment): large T antigen from SV40 (simian virus 40)
   5411..5515    +  promoter       AmpR promoter: bla
   5516..6376    +  CDS            AmpR: β-lactamase; bla; confers resistance to ampicillin, carbenicillin, and related antibiotics
   6547..7135    +  rep_origin     ori: high-copy-number ColE1/pMB1/pBR322/pUC origin of replication
