[The description below was written by a language model from this plasmid's Addgene catalogue record and pLannotate feature annotations shown in this document.]
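Description:
psiCHECK3-EIF3B-Unstructured is a dual-luciferase reporter plasmid for mammalian cells. It is built on a modified version of Promega's psiCHECK-2 backbone in which both luciferase transcription units carry an intron, so that reporter mRNA levels can be followed by RT-qPCR as well as by enzyme activity. It is propagated in E. coli through a high-copy ColE1/pUC-type origin and selected with ampicillin via the β-lactamase gene and its native promoter.

The test cassette is driven by the SV40 enhancer/early promoter. This is followed by a chimeric β-globin/immunoglobulin heavy chain intron, a T7 promoter that would permit in vitro transcription, and the human codon-optimized Renilla luciferase (hRluc) coding sequence. The feature table leaves the roughly 800 nt between the end of hRluc and the synthetic poly(A) signal unannotated. This position is consistent with the catalogued insert, the human EIF3B 3'UTR with an artificial unstructured 3'UTR sequence fused downstream of it, placed in the Renilla 3'UTR.

A second, independent cassette serves as the internal normalization control. It uses the HSV thymidine kinase promoter, another copy of the chimeric intron and a T7 promoter to express firefly luciferase (luc+). It is terminated by an SV40 poly(A) region, which also accounts for the short large T antigen fragment annotated there.

Comparing Renilla with firefly signal or transcript abundance shows how the inserted 3'UTR affects mRNA stability or expression. The associated publication concerns structure-mediated RNA decay involving UPF1 and G3BP1, which suggests the construct tests how adding an unstructured segment to the EIF3B 3'UTR alters that regulation.
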