Addgene plasmid #136026: psiCHECK3-EIF3B-Unstructured
Purpose: EIF3B 3'UTR with the Artificial Unstructured 3'UTR fused downstream inserted into the 3'UTR of Renilla luciferase in the psiCHECK3 plasmid
Depositing lab: Anthony Leung. Depositing organization: Johns Hopkins School of Public Health. Publication: Structure-Mediated RNA Decay by UPF1 and G3BP1. Fischer JW, Busa VF, Shao Y, Leung AKL. Mol Cell. 2020 Apr 2;78(1):70-84.e6. doi: 10.1016/j.molcel.2020.01.021. Epub 2020 Feb 3. PubMed 32017897.
Backbone
  Vector backbone: Modified psCHECK2
  Backbone manufacturer: Promega
  Modifications to backbone: Modified so both Renilla and Firefly luciferase contain an intron for RT-qPCR
  Vector type: Mammalian Expression, Luciferase
Growth in bacteria
  Bacterial resistance: Ampicillin, 100 μg/mL
  Growth temperature: 37°C
  Growth strain: DH5alpha
  Copy number: Unknown
Gene/Insert
  Gene/Insert name: EIF3B 3'UTR
  Species: H. sapiens (human)
  GenBank ID: NM_001037283.1
  Entrez Gene: EIF3B (a.k.a. EIF3-ETA, EIF3-P110, EIF3-P116, EIF3S9, PRT1)
Terms and licenses: Academic/Nonprofit Terms; Industry Terms: Not Available to Industry
How to cite: psiCHECK3-EIF3B-Unstructured was a gift from Anthony Leung (Addgene plasmid # 136026 ; http://n2t.net/addgene:136026 ; RRID:Addgene_136026)
